Addgene plasmid #132930: p8.9 NdeltaSB P90A
Purpose: p8.9 NdeltaSB bearing P90A mutant capsid sequence
Depositing lab: Jeremy Luban. Depositing organization: University of Geneva. Publication: Inhibition of HIV-1 infection by TNPO3 depletion is determined by capsid and detectable after viral cDNA enters the nucleus. De Iaco A, Luban J. Retrovirology. 2011 Dec 6;8:98. doi: 10.1186/1742-4690-8-98. PubMed 22145813.
Backbone
  Vector backbone: p8.9 NdeltaSB
  Vector type: Lentiviral
Growth in bacteria
  Bacterial resistance: Ampicillin, 100 μg/mL
  Growth temperature: 30°C
  Growth strain: NEB Stable
  Copy number: High Copy
Gene/Insert
  Gene/Insert name: gag P90A and pol
  Species: HIV
  Mutation: P90A
  Cloning method: Restriction Enzyme; 5′ cloning site NotI (not destroyed); 3′ cloning site SpeI (not destroyed)
  Sequencing primers: 5′ CMF-F
Terms and licenses: Academic/Nonprofit Terms; Industry Terms: Not Available to Industry
How to cite: p8.9 NdeltaSB P90A was a gift from Jeremy Luban (Addgene plasmid # 132930 ; http://n2t.net/addgene:132930 ; RRID:Addgene_132930)
