[The description below was written by a language model from this plasmid's Addgene catalogue record and pLannotate feature annotations shown in this document.]
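Description:
p8.9 NdeltaSB P90A is an HIV-1 lentiviral packaging plasmid of roughly 10.4 kb, derived from the p8.9 NdeltaSB backbone and carrying a proline-to-alanine substitution at position 90 of the capsid domain of Gag. It is maintained in E. coli through a high-copy ColE1/pUC-type origin with ampicillin selection (AmpR under its own bla promoter). Short remnants of older cloning vectors (fragments of the tetracycline resistance gene, bom, rop, lacI and an SP6 promoter) are also annotated but appear to be non-functional leftovers.

The mammalian expression unit is driven by the CMV immediate-early enhancer and promoter, followed by a fragment of CMV intron A, and encodes full-length HIV-1 gag and the overlapping pol reading frame, which supply the structural proteins and the viral enzymes needed to build particles. Downstream lie tat and rev sequences (annotated as fragments) and the Rev response element, which permits Rev-dependent nuclear export of the unspliced gag-pol mRNA. Only small fragments of vpr and vpu are detected, no env, nef or LTRs are annotated, and at most a short remnant of the Ψ packaging signal is present, consistent with a helper construct whose own RNA is not efficiently packaged. A short match to insulin gene sequence follows the viral region, though the record does not state its role, and an SV40 promoter sits upstream of the CMV enhancer. The gag-pol segment was inserted between NotI and SpeI sites, which are retained. The depositor and sequencing-derived records differ by one nucleotide and in their start coordinates but show essentially the same features. The plasmid would be co-transfected with a transfer vector and an envelope plasmid to make vector particles with P90A capsid. The associated publication examined how capsid determines the sensitivity of HIV-1 infection to TNPO3 depletion.
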