Features (pLannotate 1.2.2; 21 found; start..end, strand, type, name):
     62..365     +  enhancer       CMV enhancer: human cytomegalovirus immediate early enhancer
    366..569     +  promoter       CMV promoter: human cytomegalovirus (CMV) immediate early promoter
    705..754     +  intron         CMV intron (fragment): modified intron A from human cytomegalovirus
    844..2346    +  CDS            HIV-1 gag (sequence partly withheld): gag protein from human immunodeficiency virus 1; gag
   2139..5150    +  CDS            HIV-1 pol: pol protein from human immunodeficiency virus 1; pol
   5159..5257    +  CDS            vpr (fragment): VPR_HV19N - Protein inferred from homology: Swiss-Prot protein existence level 3. During virus entry, plays a role in the transport of the viral pre-integration (PIC) complex to the host nucleus. This function is crucial for viral infection of non-dividing macrophages. May act directly at the nuclear pore complex, by binding nucleoporins phenylalanine-glycine (FG)-repeat regions. From Human immunodeficiency virus type 1 group M subtype G (isolate 92NG083) (HIV-1).
   5244..5459    +  CDS            tat (fragment): TAT_HV1H2 - Experimental evidence at protein level: Swiss-Prot protein existence level 1. Extracellular circulating Tat can be endocytosed by surrounding uninfected cells via the binding to several surface receptors such as CD26, CXCR4, heparan sulfate proteoglycans (HSPG) or LDLR. Neurons are rarely infected, but they internalize Tat via their LDLR. Through its interaction with nuclear HATs, Tat is potentially able to control the acetylation-dependent cellular gene expression. Modulates the expression of many cellular genes involved in cell survival, proliferation or in coding for cytokines o
   5475..5570    +  CDS            vpu (fragment): VPU_HV1B1 - Experimental evidence at protein level: Swiss-Prot protein existence level 1. Enhances virion budding by targeting host CD4 and Tetherin/BST2 to proteasome degradation. Degradation of CD4 prevents any unwanted premature interactions between viral Env and its host receptor CD4 in the endoplasmic reticulum. Degradation of antiretroviral protein Tetherin/BST2 is important for virion budding, as BST2 tethers new viral particles to the host cell membrane. Mechanistically, Vpu bridges either CD4 or BST2 to BTRC, a substrate recognition subunit of the Skp1/Cullin/F-box protein E3 ubiquiti
   5724..5957    +  misc_feature   RRE: The Rev response element (RRE) of HIV-1 allows for Rev-dependent mRNA export from the nucleus to the cytoplasm.
   6334..6608    +  CDS            Rev (fragment): human immunodeficiency virus 1 (HIV-1) Rev protein; rev; enhances nuclear export of unspliced and incompletely spliced viral mRNAs
   6757..6873    +  CDS            Ins1 (fragment): INS1_MOUSE - Also known as Ins-1. Experimental evidence at protein level: Swiss-Prot protein existence level 1. Insulin decreases blood glucose concentration. It increases cell permeability to monosaccharides, amino acids and fatty acids. It accelerates glycolysis, the pentose phosphate cycle, and glycogen synthesis in liver. From Mus musculus (Mouse).
   7005..7021    -  promoter       tet promoter (fragment): E. coli promoter for tetracycline efflux protein gene
   7129..7147    -  promoter       SP6 promoter: promoter for bacteriophage SP6 RNA polymerase
   7375..7654    +  CDS            TcR (fragment): tetracycline efflux protein; tet; confers resistance to tetracycline
   7655..7703    -  misc_feature   bom (fragment): basis of mobility region from pBR322
   7805..7840    -  CDS            rop (fragment): Rop protein, which maintains plasmids at low copy number; rop
   7935..8039    +  promoter       AmpR promoter: bla
   8040..8900    +  CDS            AmpR: β-lactamase; bla; confers resistance to ampicillin, carbenicillin, and related antibiotics
   9071..9659    +  rep_origin     ori: high-copy-number ColE1/pMB1/pBR322/pUC origin of replication
   9842..9898    +  CDS            lacI (fragment): lac repressor; lacI; The lac repressor binds to the lac operator to inhibit transcription in E. coli. This inhibition can be relieved by adding lactose or isopropyl-β-D-thiogalactopyranoside (IPTG).
   9905..10234   +  promoter       SV40 promoter: SV40 enhancer and early promoter
>Addgene plasmid #132930 | p8.9 NdeltaSB P90A | depositor full sequence | sequence record 255520 | p8.9 NdeltaSB P90A sequence 10359 bps
CTAGTTATTAATAGTAATCAATTACGGGGTCATTAGTTCATAGCCCATATATGGAGTTCCGCGTTACATA
ACTTACGGTAAATGGCCCGCCTGGCTGACCGCCCAACGACCCCCGCCCATTGACGTCAATAATGACGTAT
GTTCCCATAGTAACGCCAATAGGGACTTTCCATTGACGTCAATGGGTGGAGTATTTACGGTAAACTGCCC
ACTTGGCAGTACATCAAGTGTATCATATGCCAAGTACGCCCCCTATTGACGTCAATGACGGTAAATGGCC
CGCCTGGCATTATGCCCAGTACATGACCTTATGGGACTTTCCTACTTGGCAGTACATCTACGTATTAGTC
ATCGCTATTACCATGGTGATGCGGTTTTGGCAGTACATCAATGGGCGTGGATAGCGGTTTGACTCACGGG
GATTTCCAAGTCTCCACCCCATTGACGTCAATGGGAGTTTGTTTTGGCACCAAAATCAACGGGACTTTCC
AAAATGTCGTAACAACTCCGCCCCATTGACGCAAATGGGCGGTAGGCGTGTACGGTGGGAGGTCTATATA
AGCAGAGCTCGTTTAGTGAACCGTCAGATCGCCTGGAGACGCCATCCACGCTGTTTTGACCTCCATAGAA
GACACCGGGACCGATCCAGCCTCCGCGGCCGGGAACGGTGCATTGGAACGCGGATTCCCCGTGCCAAGAG
TGACGTAAGTACCGCCTATAGAGTCTATAGGCCCACCCCCTTGGCTTCTTATGCGACGGATCGATCCCGT
AATAAGCTTCGAGGTCCGCGGCCGGCCGCGTTGACGCGCACGGCAAGAGGCGAGGGGCGGCCGCTGGTGA
GAGATGGGTGCGAGAGCGTCGGTATTAAGCGGGGGAGAATTAGATAAATGGGAAAAAATTCGGTTAAGGC
CAGGGGGAAAGAAACAATATAAACTAAAACATATAGTATGGGCAAGCAGGGAGCTAGAACGATTCGCAGT
TAATCCTGGCCTTTTAGAGACATCAGAAGGCTGTAGACAAATACTGGGACAGCTACAACCATCCCTTCAG
ACAGGATCAGAAGAACTTAGATCATTATATAATACAATAGCAGTCCTCTATTGTGTGCATCAAAGGATAG
ATGTAAAAGACACCAAGGAAGCCTTAGATAAGATAGAGGAAGAGCAAAACAAAAGTAAGAAAAAGGCACA
GCAAGCAGCAGCTGACACAGGAAACAACAGCCAGGTCAGCCAAAATTACCCTATAGTGCAGAACCTCCAG
GGGCAAATGGTACATCAGGCCATATCACCTAGAACTTTAAATGCATGGGTAAAAGTAGTAGAAGAGAAGG
CTTTCAGCCCAGAAGTAATACCCATGTTTTCAGCATTATCAGAAGGAGCCACCCCACAAGATTTAAATAC
CATGCTAAACACAGTGGGGGGACATCAAGCAGCCATGCAAATGTTAAAAGAGACCATCAATGAGGAAGCT
GCAGAATGGGATAGATTGCATCCAGTGCATGCAGGTGCCATTGCACCAGGCCAGATGAGAGAACCAAGGG
GAAGTGACATAGCAGGAACTACTAGTACCCTTCAGGAACAAATAGGATGGATGACACATAATCCACCTAT
CCCAGTAGGAGAAATCTATAAAAGATGGATAATCCTGGGATTAAATAAAATAGTAAGAATGTATAGCCCT
[222 nt withheld, positions 1681-1902]
GGGGGACCCGGCCATAAAGCAAGAGTTTTGGCTGAAGCAATGAGCCAAGTAACAAATCCAGCTACCATAA
TGATACAGAAAGGCAATTTTAGGAACCAAAGAAAGACTGTTAAGTGTTTCAATTGTGGCAAAGAAGGGCA
CATAGCCAAAAATTGCAGGGCCCCTAGGAAAAAGGGCTGTTGGAAATGTGGAAAGGAAGGACACCAAATG
AAAGATTGTACTGAGAGACAGGCTAATTTTTTAGGGAAGATCTGGCCTTCCCACAAGGGAAGGCCAGGGA
ATTTTCTTCAGAGCAGACCAGAGCCAACAGCCCCACCAGAAGAGAGCTTCAGGTTTGGGGAAGAGACAAC
AACTCCCTCTCAGAAGCAGGAGCCGATAGACAAGGAACTGTATCCTTTAGCTTCCCTCAGATCACTCTTT
GGCAGCGACCCCTCGTCACAATAAAGATAGGGGGGCAATTAAAGGAAGCTCTATTAGATACAGGAGCAGA
TGATACAGTATTAGAAGAAATGAATTTGCCAGGAAGATGGAAACCAAAAATGATAGGGGGAATTGGAGGT
TTTATCAAAGTAAGACAGTATGATCAGATACTCATAGAAATCTGCGGACATAAAGCTATAGGTACAGTAT
TAGTAGGACCTACACCTGTCAACATAATTGGAAGAAATCTGTTGACTCAGATTGGCTGCACTTTAAATTT
TCCCATTAGTCCTATTGAGACTGTACCAGTAAAATTAAAGCCAGGAATGGATGGCCCAAAAGTTAAACAA
TGGCCATTGACAGAAGAAAAAATAAAAGCATTAGTAGAAATTTGTACAGAAATGGAAAAGGAAGGAAAAA
TTTCAAAAATTGGGCCTGAAAATCCATACAATACTCCAGTATTTGCCATAAAGAAAAAAGACAGTACTAA
ATGGAGAAAATTAGTAGATTTCAGAGAACTTAATAAGAGAACTCAAGATTTCTGGGAAGTTCAATTAGGA
ATACCACATCCTGCAGGGTTAAAACAGAAAAAATCAGTAACAGTACTGGATGTGGGCGATGCATATTTTT
CAGTTCCCTTAGATAAAGACTTCAGGAAGTATACTGCATTTACCATACCTAGTATAAACAATGAGACACC
AGGGATTAGATATCAGTACAATGTGCTTCCACAGGGATGGAAAGGATCACCAGCAATATTCCAGTGTAGC
ATGACAAAAATCTTAGAGCCTTTTAGAAAACAAAATCCAGACATAGTCATCTATCAATACATGGATGATT
TGTATGTAGGATCTGACTTAGAAATAGGGCAGCATAGAACAAAAATAGAGGAACTGAGACAACATCTGTT
GAGGTGGGGATTTACCACACCAGACAAAAAACATCAGAAAGAACCTCCATTCCTTTGGATGGGTTATGAA
CTCCATCCTGATAAATGGACAGTACAGCCTATAGTGCTGCCAGAAAAGGACAGCTGGACTGTCAATGACA
TACAGAAATTAGTGGGAAAATTGAATTGGGCAAGTCAGATTTATGCAGGGATTAAAGTAAGGCAATTATG
TAAACTTCTTAGGGGAACCAAAGCACTAACAGAAGTAGTACCACTAACAGAAGAAGCAGAGCTAGAACTG
GCAGAAAACAGGGAGATTCTAAAAGAACCGGTACATGGAGTGTATTATGACCCATCAAAAGACTTAATAG
CAGAAATACAGAAGCAGGGGCAAGGCCAATGGACATATCAAATTTATCAAGAGCCATTTAAAAATCTGAA
AACAGGAAAGTATGCAAGAATGAAGGGTGCCCACACTAATGATGTGAAACAATTAACAGAGGCAGTACAA
AAAATAGCCACAGAAAGCATAGTAATATGGGGAAAGACTCCTAAATTTAAATTACCCATACAAAAGGAAA
CATGGGAAGCATGGTGGACAGAGTATTGGCAAGCCACCTGGATTCCTGAGTGGGAGTTTGTCAATACCCC
TCCCTTAGTGAAGTTATGGTACCAGTTAGAGAAAGAACCCATAATAGGAGCAGAAACTTTCTATGTAGAT
GGGGCAGCCAATAGGGAAACTAAATTAGGAAAAGCAGGATATGTAACTGACAGAGGAAGACAAAAAGTTG
TCCCCCTAACGGACACAACAAATCAGAAGACTGAGTTACAAGCAATTCATCTAGCTTTGCAGGATTCGGG
ATTAGAAGTAAACATAGTGACAGACTCACAATATGCATTGGGAATCATTCAAGCACAACCAGATAAGAGT
GAATCAGAGTTAGTCAGTCAAATAATAGAGCAGTTAATAAAAAAGGAAAAAGTCTACCTGGCATGGGTAC
CAGCACACAAAGGAATTGGAGGAAATGAACAAGTAGATAAATTGGTCAGTGCTGGAATCAGGAAAGTACT
ATTTTTAGATGGAATAGATAAGGCCCAAGAAGAACATGAGAAATATCACAGTAATTGGAGAGCAATGGCT
AGTGATTTTAACCTACCACCTGTAGTAGCAAAAGAAATAGTAGCCAGCTGTGATAAATGTCAGCTAAAAG
GGGAAGCCATGCATGGACAAGTAGACTGTAGCCCAGGAATATGGCAGCTAGATTGTACACATTTAGAAGG
AAAAGTTATCTTGGTAGCAGTTCATGTAGCCAGTGGATATATAGAAGCAGAAGTAATTCCAGCAGAGACA
GGGCAAGAAACAGCATACTTCCTCTTAAAATTAGCAGGAAGATGGCCAGTAAAAACAGTACATACAGACA
ATGGCAGCAATTTCACCAGTACTACAGTTAAGGCCGCCTGTTGGTGGGCGGGGATCAAGCAGGAATTTGG
CATTCCCTACAATCCCCAAAGTCAAGGAGTAATAGAATCTATGAATAAAGAATTAAAGAAAATTATAGGA
CAGGTAAGAGATCAGGCTGAACATCTTAAGACAGCAGTACAAATGGCAGTATTCATCCACAATTTTAAAA
GAAAAGGGGGGATTGGGGGGTACAGTGCAGGGGAAAGAATAGTAGACATAATAGCAACAGACATACAAAC
TAAAGAATTACAAAAACAAATTACAAAAATTCAAAATTTTCGGGTTTATTACAGGGACAGCAGAGATCCA
GTTTGGAAAGGACCAGCAAAGCTCCTCTGGAAAGGTGAAGGGGCAGTAGTAATACAAGATAATAGTGACA
TAAAAGTAGTGCCAAGAAGAAAAGCAAAGATCATCAGGGATTATGGAAAACAGATGGCAGGTGATGATTG
TGTGGCAAGTAGACAGGATGAGGATTAACACATGGAATTCTGCAACAACTGCTGTTTATCCATTTCAGAA
TTGGGTGTCGACATAGCAGAATAGGCGTTACTCGACAGAGGAGAGCAAGAAATGGAGCCAGTAGATCCTA
GACTAGAGCCCTGGAAGCATCCAGGAAGTCAGCCTAAAACTGCTTGTACCAATTGCTATTGTAAAAAGTG
TTGCTTTCATTGCCAAGTTTGTTTCATGACAAAAGCCTTAGGCATCTCCTATGGCAGGAAGAAGCGGAGA
CAGCGACGAAGAGCTCATCAGAACAGTCAGACTCATCAAGCTTCTCTATCAAAGCAGTAAGTAGTACATG
TAATGCAACCTATAATAGTAGCAATAGTAGCATTAGTAGTAGCAATAATAATAGCAATAGTTGTGTGGTC
CATAGTAATCATAGAATATAGGAAAATGGCCGCTGATCTTCAGACCTGGAGGAGGAGATATGAGGGACAA
TTGGAGAAGTGAATTATATAAATATAAAGTAGTAAAAATTGAACCATTAGGAGTAGCACCCACCAAGGCA
AAGAGAAGAGTGGTGCAGAGAGAAAAAAGAGCAGTGGGAATAGGAGCTTTGTTCCTTGGGTTCTTGGGAG
CAGCAGGAAGCACTATGGGCGCAGCGTCAATGACGCTGACGGTACAGGCCAGACAATTATTGTCTGGTAT
AGTGCAGCAGCAGAACAATTTGCTGAGGGCTATTGAGGCGCAACAGCATCTGTTGCAACTCACAGTCTGG
GGCATCAAGCAGCTCCAGGCAAGAATCCTGGCTGTGGAAAGATACCTAAAGGATCAACAGCTCCTGGGGA
TTTGGGGTTGCTCTGGAAAACTCATTTGCACCACTGCTGTGCCTTGGAATGCTAGTTGGAGTAATAAATC
TCTGGAACAGATTTGGAATCACACGACCTGGATGGAGTGGGACAGAGAAATTAACAATTACACAAGCTTA
ATACACTCCTTAATTGAAGAATCGCAAAACCAGCAAGAAAAGAATGAACAAGAATTATTGGAATTAGATA
AATGGGCAAGTTTGTGGAATTGGTTTAACATAACAAATTGGCTGTGGTATATAAAATTATTCATAATGAT
AGTAGGAGGCTTGGTAGGTTTAAGAATAGTTTTTGCTGTACTTTCTATAGTGAATAGAGTTAGGCAGGGA
TATTCACCATTATCGTTTCAGACCCACCTCCCAACCCCGAGGGGACCCGACAGGCCCGAAGGAATAGAAG
AAGAAGGTGGAGAGAGAGACAGAGACAGATCCATTCGATTAGTGAACGGATCCTTGGCACTTATCTGGGA
CGATCTGCGGAGCCTGTGCCTCTTCAGCTACCACCGCTTGAGAGACTTACTCTTGATTGTAACGAGGATT
GTGGAACTTCTGGGACGCAGGGGGTGGGAAGCCCTCAAATATTGGTGGAATCTCCTACAATATTGGAGTC
AGGAGCTAAAGAATAGTGCTGTTAGCTTGCTCAATGCCACAGCCATAGCAGTAGCTGAGGGGACAGATAG
GGTTATAGAAGTAGTACAAGGAGCTTGTAGAGCTATTCGCCACATACCTAGAAGAATAAGACAGGGCTTG
GAAAGGATTTTGCTATAAGCTCGAGGCCGCCCCGGTGACCTTCAGACCTTGGCACTGGAGGTGGCCCGGC
AGAAGCGCGGCATCGTGGATCAGTGCTGCACCAGCATCTGCTCTCTCTACCAACTGGAGAACTACTGCAA
CTAGGCCCACCACTACCCTGTCCACCCCTCTGCAATGAATAAAACCTTTGAAAGAGCACTACAAGTTGTG
TGTACATGCGTGCATGTGCATATGTGGTGCGGGGGGAACATGAGTGGGGCTGGCTGGAGTGGCGATGATA
AGCTGTCAAACATGAGAATTAATTCTTGAAGACGAAAGGGCCTCGTGATACGCCTATTTTTATAGGTTAA
TGTCATGATAATAATGGTTTCTTAGTCTAGAATTAATTCCGTGTATTCTATAGTGTCACCTAAATCGTAT
GTGTATGATACATAAGGTTATGTATTAATTGTAGCCGCGTTCTAACGACAATATGTACAAGCCTAATTGT
GTAGCATCTGGCTTACTGAAGCAGACCCTATCATCTCTCTCGTAAACTGCCGTCAGAGTCGGTTTGGTTG
GACGAACCTTCTGAGTTTCTGGTAACGCCGTCCCGCACCCGGAAATGGTCAGCGAACCAATCAGCAGGGT
CATCGCTAGCCAGATCCTCTACGCCGGACGCATCGTGGCCGGCATCACCGGCGCCACAGGTGCGGTTGCT
GGCGCCTATATCGCCGACATCACCGATGGGGAAGATCGGGCTCGCCACTTCGGGCTCATGAGCGCTTGTT
TCGGCGTGGGTATGGTGGCAGGCCCCGTGGCCGGGGGACTGTTGGGCGCCATCTCCTTGCATGCACCATT
CCTTGCGGCGGCGGTGCTCAACGGCCTCAACCTACTACTGGGCTGCTTCCTAATGCAGGAGTCGCATAAG
GGAGAGCGTCGAATGGTGCACTCTCAGTACAATCTGCTCTGATGCCGCATAGTTAAGCCAGCCCCGACAC
CCGCCAACACCCGCTGACGCGCCCTGACGGGCTTGTCTGCTCCCGGCATCCGCTTACAGACAAGCTGTGA
CCGTCTCCGGGAGCTGCATGTGTCAGAGGTTTTCACCGTCATCACCGAAACGCGCGAGACGAAAGGGCCT
CGTGATACGCCTATTTTTATAGGTTAATGTCATGATAATAATGGTTTCTTAGACGTCAGGTGGCACTTTT
CGGGGAAATGTGCGCGGAACCCCTATTTGTTTATTTTTCTAAATACATTCAAATATGTATCCGCTCATGA
GACAATAACCCTGATAAATGCTTCAATAATATTGAAAAAGGAAGAGTATGAGTATTCAACATTTCCGTGT
CGCCCTTATTCCCTTTTTTGCGGCATTTTGCCTTCCTGTTTTTGCTCACCCAGAAACGCTGGTGAAAGTA
AAAGATGCTGAAGATCAGTTGGGTGCACGAGTGGGTTACATCGAACTGGATCTCAACAGCGGTAAGATCC
TTGAGAGTTTTCGCCCCGAAGAACGTTTTCCAATGATGAGCACTTTTAAAGTTCTGCTATGTGGCGCGGT
ATTATCCCGTATTGACGCCGGGCAAGAGCAACTCGGTCGCCGCATACACTATTCTCAGAATGACTTGGTT
GAGTACTCACCAGTCACAGAAAAGCATCTTACGGATGGCATGACAGTAAGAGAATTATGCAGTGCTGCCA
TAACCATGAGTGATAACACTGCGGCCAACTTACTTCTGACAACGATCGGAGGACCGAAGGAGCTAACCGC
TTTTTTGCACAACATGGGGGATCATGTAACTCGCCTTGATCGTTGGGAACCGGAGCTGAATGAAGCCATA
CCAAACGACGAGCGTGACACCACGATGCCTGTAGCAATGGCAACAACGTTGCGCAAACTATTAACTGGCG
AACTACTTACTCTAGCTTCCCGGCAACAATTAATAGACTGGATGGAGGCGGATAAAGTTGCAGGACCACT
TCTGCGCTCGGCCCTTCCGGCTGGCTGGTTTATTGCTGATAAATCTGGAGCCGGTGAGCGTGGGTCTCGC
GGTATCATTGCAGCACTGGGGCCAGATGGTAAGCCCTCCCGTATCGTAGTTATCTACACGACGGGGAGTC
AGGCAACTATGGATGAACGAAATAGACAGATCGCTGAGATAGGTGCCTCACTGATTAAGCATTGGTAACT
GTCAGACCAAGTTTACTCATATATACTTTAGATTGATTTAAAACTTCATTTTTAATTTAAAAGGATCTAG
GTGAAGATCCTTTTTGATAATCTCATGACCAAAATCCCTTAACGTGAGTTTTCGTTCCACTGAGCGTCAG
ACCCCGTAGAAAAGATCAAAGGATCTTCTTGAGATCCTTTTTTTCTGCGCGTAATCTGCTGCTTGCAAAC
AAAAAAACCACCGCTACCAGCGGTGGTTTGTTTGCCGGATCAAGAGCTACCAACTCTTTTTCCGAAGGTA
ACTGGCTTCAGCAGAGCGCAGATACCAAATACTGTTCTTCTAGTGTAGCCGTAGTTAGGCCACCACTTCA
AGAACTCTGTAGCACCGCCTACATACCTCGCTCTGCTAATCCTGTTACCAGTGGCTGCTGCCAGTGGCGA
TAAGTCGTGTCTTACCGGGTTGGACTCAAGACGATAGTTACCGGATAAGGCGCAGCGGTCGGGCTGAACG
GGGGGTTCGTGCACACAGCCCAGCTTGGAGCGAACGACCTACACCGAACTGAGATACCTACAGCGTGAGC
TATGAGAAAGCGCCACGCTTCCCGAAGGGAGAAAGGCGGACAGGTATCCGGTAAGCGGCAGGGTCGGAAC
AGGAGAGCGCACGAGGGAGCTTCCAGGGGGAAACGCCTGGTATCTTTATAGTCCTGTCGGGTTTCGCCAC
CTCTGACTTGAGCGTCGATTTTTGTGATGCTCGTCAGGGGGGCGGAGCCTATGGAAAAACGCCAGCAACG
CGGCCTTTTTACGGTTCCTGGCCTTTTGCTGGCCTTTTGCTCACATGTTCTTTCCTGCGTTATCCCCTGA
TTCTGTGGATAACCGTATTACCGCCTTTGAGTGAGCTGATACCGCTCGCCGCAGCCGAACGACCGAGCGC
AGCGAGTCAGTGAGCGAGGAAGCGGAAGAGCGCCCAATACGCAAACCGCCTCTCCCCGCGCGTTGGCCGA
TTCATTAATGCAGCTGTGGAATGTGTGTCAGTTAGGGTGTGGAAAGTCCCCAGGCTCCCCAGCAGGCAGA
AGTATGCAAAGCATGCATCTCAATTAGTCAGCAACCAGGTGTGGAAAGTCCCCAGGCTCCCCAGCAGGCA
GAAGTATGCAAAGCATGCATCTCAATTAGTCAGCAACCATAGTCCCGCCCCTAACTCCGCCCATCCCGCC
CCTAACTCCGCCCAGTTCCGCCCATTCTCCGCCCCATGGCTGACTAATTTTTTTTATTTATGCAGAGGCC
GAGGCCGCCTCGGCCTCTGAGCTATTCCAGAAGTAGTGAGGAGGCTTTTTTGGAGGCCTAGGCTTTTGCA
AAAAGCTTGGACACAAGACAGGCTTGCGAGATATGTTTGAGAATACCACTTTATCCCGCGTCAGGGAGAG
GCAGTGCGTAAAAAGACGCGGACTCATGTGAAATACTGGTTTTTAGTGCGCCAGATC
