Features (pLannotate 1.2.2; 23 found; start..end, strand, type, name):
      1..37      +  rep_origin     RSF ori (fragment): Plasmids containing the RSF 1030 origin of replication can be propagated in E. coli cells that contain additional plasmids with compatible origins.
     39..95      +  CDS            lacI (fragment): lac repressor; lacI; The lac repressor binds to the lac operator to inhibit transcription in E. coli. This inhibition can be relieved by adding lactose or isopropyl-β-D-thiogalactopyranoside (IPTG).
    102..431     +  promoter       SV40 promoter: SV40 enhancer and early promoter
    618..921     +  enhancer       CMV enhancer: human cytomegalovirus immediate early enhancer
    922..1125    +  promoter       CMV promoter: human cytomegalovirus (CMV) immediate early promoter
   1261..1310    +  intron         CMV intron (fragment): modified intron A from human cytomegalovirus
   1361..1387    +  misc_feature   HIV-1 Ψ (fragment): packaging signal of human immunodeficiency virus type 1
   1401..2903    +  CDS            HIV-1 gag (sequence partly withheld): gag protein from human immunodeficiency virus 1; gag
   2696..5707    +  CDS            HIV-1 pol: pol protein from human immunodeficiency virus 1; pol
   5716..5814    +  CDS            vpr (fragment): VPR_HV19N - Protein inferred from homology: Swiss-Prot protein existence level 3. During virus entry, plays a role in the transport of the viral pre-integration (PIC) complex to the host nucleus. This function is crucial for viral infection of non-dividing macrophages. May act directly at the nuclear pore complex, by binding nucleoporins phenylalanine-glycine (FG)-repeat regions. From Human immunodeficiency virus type 1 group M subtype G (isolate 92NG083) (HIV-1).
   5801..6016    +  CDS            tat (fragment): TAT_HV1H2 - Experimental evidence at protein level: Swiss-Prot protein existence level 1. Extracellular circulating Tat can be endocytosed by surrounding uninfected cells via the binding to several surface receptors such as CD26, CXCR4, heparan sulfate proteoglycans (HSPG) or LDLR. Neurons are rarely infected, but they internalize Tat via their LDLR. Through its interaction with nuclear HATs, Tat is potentially able to control the acetylation-dependent cellular gene expression. Modulates the expression of many cellular genes involved in cell survival, proliferation or in coding for cytokines o
   6032..6127    +  CDS            vpu (fragment): VPU_HV1B1 - Experimental evidence at protein level: Swiss-Prot protein existence level 1. Enhances virion budding by targeting host CD4 and Tetherin/BST2 to proteasome degradation. Degradation of CD4 prevents any unwanted premature interactions between viral Env and its host receptor CD4 in the endoplasmic reticulum. Degradation of antiretroviral protein Tetherin/BST2 is important for virion budding, as BST2 tethers new viral particles to the host cell membrane. Mechanistically, Vpu bridges either CD4 or BST2 to BTRC, a substrate recognition subunit of the Skp1/Cullin/F-box protein E3 ubiquiti
   6281..6514    +  misc_feature   RRE: The Rev response element (RRE) of HIV-1 allows for Rev-dependent mRNA export from the nucleus to the cytoplasm.
   6891..7165    +  CDS            Rev (fragment): human immunodeficiency virus 1 (HIV-1) Rev protein; rev; enhances nuclear export of unspliced and incompletely spliced viral mRNAs
   7314..7430    +  CDS            Ins1 (fragment): INS1_MOUSE - Also known as Ins-1. Experimental evidence at protein level: Swiss-Prot protein existence level 1. Insulin decreases blood glucose concentration. It increases cell permeability to monosaccharides, amino acids and fatty acids. It accelerates glycolysis, the pentose phosphate cycle, and glycogen synthesis in liver. From Mus musculus (Mouse).
   7562..7578    -  promoter       tet promoter (fragment): E. coli promoter for tetracycline efflux protein gene
   7686..7704    -  promoter       SP6 promoter: promoter for bacteriophage SP6 RNA polymerase
   7932..8211    +  CDS            TcR (fragment): tetracycline efflux protein; tet; confers resistance to tetracycline
   8212..8260    -  misc_feature   bom (fragment): basis of mobility region from pBR322
   8362..8397    -  CDS            rop (fragment): Rop protein, which maintains plasmids at low copy number; rop
   8492..8596    +  promoter       AmpR promoter: bla
   8597..9457    +  CDS            AmpR: β-lactamase; bla; confers resistance to ampicillin, carbenicillin, and related antibiotics
   9628..10216   +  rep_origin     ori: high-copy-number ColE1/pMB1/pBR322/pUC origin of replication
>Addgene plasmid #132930 | p8.9 NdeltaSB P90A | addgene full sequence | sequence record 258739 | Addgene NGS Result
ACCGAGCGCAGCGAGTCAGTGAGCGAGGAAGCGGAAGAGCGCCCAATACGCAAACCGCCTCTCCCCGCGC
GTTGGCCGATTCATTAATGCAGCTGTGGAATGTGTGTCAGTTAGGGTGTGGAAAGTCCCCAGGCTCCCCA
GCAGGCAGAAGTATGCAAAGCATGCATCTCAATTAGTCAGCAACCAGGTGTGGAAAGTCCCCAGGCTCCC
CAGCAGGCAGAAGTATGCAAAGCATGCATCTCAATTAGTCAGCAACCATAGTCCCGCCCCTAACTCCGCC
CATCCCGCCCCTAACTCCGCCCAGTTCCGCCCATTCTCCGCCCCATGGCTGACTAATTTTTTTTATTTAT
GCAGAGGCCGAGGCCGCCTCGGCCTCTGAGCTATTCCAGAAGTAGTGAGGAGGCTTTTTTGGAGGCCTAG
GCTTTTGCAAAAAGCTTGGACACAAGACAGGCTTGCGAGATATGTTTGAGAATACCACTTTATCCCGCGT
CAGGGAGAGGCAGTGCGTAAAAAGACGCGGACTCATGTGAAATACTGGTTTTTAGTGCGCCAGATCCTAG
TTATTAATAGTAATCAATTACGGGGTCATTAGTTCATAGCCCATATATGGAGTTCCGCGTTACATAACTT
ACGGTAAATGGCCCGCCTGGCTGACCGCCCAACGACCCCCGCCCATTGACGTCAATAATGACGTATGTTC
CCATAGTAACGCCAATAGGGACTTTCCATTGACGTCAATGGGTGGAGTATTTACGGTAAACTGCCCACTT
GGCAGTACATCAAGTGTATCATATGCCAAGTACGCCCCCTATTGACGTCAATGACGGTAAATGGCCCGCC
TGGCATTATGCCCAGTACATGACCTTATGGGACTTTCCTACTTGGCAGTACATCTACGTATTAGTCATCG
CTATTACCATGGTGATGCGGTTTTGGCAGTACATCAATGGGCGTGGATAGCGGTTTGACTCACGGGGATT
TCCAAGTCTCCACCCCATTGACGTCAATGGGAGTTTGTTTTGGCACCAAAATCAACGGGACTTTCCAAAA
TGTCGTAACAACTCCGCCCCATTGACGCAAATGGGCGGTAGGCGTGTACGGTGGGAGGTCTATATAAGCA
GAGCTCGTTTAGTGAACCGTCAGATCGCCTGGAGACGCCATCCACGCTGTTTTGACCTCCATAGAAGACA
CCGGGACCGATCCAGCCTCCGCGGCCGGGAACGGTGCATTGGAACGCGGATTCCCCGTGCCAAGAGTGAC
GTAAGTACCGCCTATAGAGTCTATAGGCCCACCCCCTTGGCTTCTTATGCGACGGATCGATCCCGTAATA
AGCTTCGAGGTCCGCGGCCGGCCGCGTTGACGCGCACGGCAAGAGGCGAGGGGCGGCCGCCTGGTGAGAG
ATGGGTGCGAGAGCGTCGGTATTAAGCGGGGGAGAATTAGATAAATGGGAAAAAATTCGGTTAAGGCCAG
GGGGAAAGAAACAATATAAACTAAAACATATAGTATGGGCAAGCAGGGAGCTAGAACGATTCGCAGTTAA
TCCTGGCCTTTTAGAGACATCAGAAGGCTGTAGACAAATACTGGGACAGCTACAACCATCCCTTCAGACA
GGATCAGAAGAACTTAGATCATTATATAATACAATAGCAGTCCTCTATTGTGTGCATCAAAGGATAGATG
TAAAAGACACCAAGGAAGCCTTAGATAAGATAGAGGAAGAGCAAAACAAAAGTAAGAAAAAGGCACAGCA
AGCAGCAGCTGACACAGGAAACAACAGCCAGGTCAGCCAAAATTACCCTATAGTGCAGAACCTCCAGGGG
CAAATGGTACATCAGGCCATATCACCTAGAACTTTAAATGCATGGGTAAAAGTAGTAGAAGAGAAGGCTT
TCAGCCCAGAAGTAATACCCATGTTTTCAGCATTATCAGAAGGAGCCACCCCACAAGATTTAAATACCAT
GCTAAACACAGTGGGGGGACATCAAGCAGCCATGCAAATGTTAAAAGAGACCATCAATGAGGAAGCTGCA
GAATGGGATAGATTGCATCCAGTGCATGCAGGTGCCATTGCACCAGGCCAGATGAGAGAACCAAGGGGAA
GTGACATAGCAGGAACTACTAGTACCCTTCAGGAACAAATAGGATGGATGACACATAATCCACCTATCCC
AGTAGGAGAAATCTATAAAAGATGGATAATCCTGGGATTAAATAAAATAGTAAGAATGTATAGCCCT
[222 nt withheld, positions 2238-2459]
GGGGGACCCGGCCATAAAGCAAGAGTTTTGGCTGAAGCAATGAGCCAAGTAACAAATCCAGCTACCATAA
TGATACAGAAAGGCAATTTTAGGAACCAAAGAAAGACTGTTAAGTGTTTCAATTGTGGCAAAGAAGGGCA
CATAGCCAAAAATTGCAGGGCCCCTAGGAAAAAGGGCTGTTGGAAATGTGGAAAGGAAGGACACCAAATG
AAAGATTGTACTGAGAGACAGGCTAATTTTTTAGGGAAGATCTGGCCTTCCCACAAGGGAAGGCCAGGGA
ATTTTCTTCAGAGCAGACCAGAGCCAACAGCCCCACCAGAAGAGAGCTTCAGGTTTGGGGAAGAGACAAC
AACTCCCTCTCAGAAGCAGGAGCCGATAGACAAGGAACTGTATCCTTTAGCTTCCCTCAGATCACTCTTT
GGCAGCGACCCCTCGTCACAATAAAGATAGGGGGGCAATTAAAGGAAGCTCTATTAGATACAGGAGCAGA
TGATACAGTATTAGAAGAAATGAATTTGCCAGGAAGATGGAAACCAAAAATGATAGGGGGAATTGGAGGT
TTTATCAAAGTAAGACAGTATGATCAGATACTCATAGAAATCTGCGGACATAAAGCTATAGGTACAGTAT
TAGTAGGACCTACACCTGTCAACATAATTGGAAGAAATCTGTTGACTCAGATTGGCTGCACTTTAAATTT
TCCCATTAGTCCTATTGAGACTGTACCAGTAAAATTAAAGCCAGGAATGGATGGCCCAAAAGTTAAACAA
TGGCCATTGACAGAAGAAAAAATAAAAGCATTAGTAGAAATTTGTACAGAAATGGAAAAGGAAGGAAAAA
TTTCAAAAATTGGGCCTGAAAATCCATACAATACTCCAGTATTTGCCATAAAGAAAAAAGACAGTACTAA
ATGGAGAAAATTAGTAGATTTCAGAGAACTTAATAAGAGAACTCAAGATTTCTGGGAAGTTCAATTAGGA
ATACCACATCCTGCAGGGTTAAAACAGAAAAAATCAGTAACAGTACTGGATGTGGGCGATGCATATTTTT
CAGTTCCCTTAGATAAAGACTTCAGGAAGTATACTGCATTTACCATACCTAGTATAAACAATGAGACACC
AGGGATTAGATATCAGTACAATGTGCTTCCACAGGGATGGAAAGGATCACCAGCAATATTCCAGTGTAGC
ATGACAAAAATCTTAGAGCCTTTTAGAAAACAAAATCCAGACATAGTCATCTATCAATACATGGATGATT
TGTATGTAGGATCTGACTTAGAAATAGGGCAGCATAGAACAAAAATAGAGGAACTGAGACAACATCTGTT
GAGGTGGGGATTTACCACACCAGACAAAAAACATCAGAAAGAACCTCCATTCCTTTGGATGGGTTATGAA
CTCCATCCTGATAAATGGACAGTACAGCCTATAGTGCTGCCAGAAAAGGACAGCTGGACTGTCAATGACA
TACAGAAATTAGTGGGAAAATTGAATTGGGCAAGTCAGATTTATGCAGGGATTAAAGTAAGGCAATTATG
TAAACTTCTTAGGGGAACCAAAGCACTAACAGAAGTAGTACCACTAACAGAAGAAGCAGAGCTAGAACTG
GCAGAAAACAGGGAGATTCTAAAAGAACCGGTACATGGAGTGTATTATGACCCATCAAAAGACTTAATAG
CAGAAATACAGAAGCAGGGGCAAGGCCAATGGACATATCAAATTTATCAAGAGCCATTTAAAAATCTGAA
AACAGGAAAGTATGCAAGAATGAAGGGTGCCCACACTAATGATGTGAAACAATTAACAGAGGCAGTACAA
AAAATAGCCACAGAAAGCATAGTAATATGGGGAAAGACTCCTAAATTTAAATTACCCATACAAAAGGAAA
CATGGGAAGCATGGTGGACAGAGTATTGGCAAGCCACCTGGATTCCTGAGTGGGAGTTTGTCAATACCCC
TCCCTTAGTGAAGTTATGGTACCAGTTAGAGAAAGAACCCATAATAGGAGCAGAAACTTTCTATGTAGAT
GGGGCAGCCAATAGGGAAACTAAATTAGGAAAAGCAGGATATGTAACTGACAGAGGAAGACAAAAAGTTG
TCCCCCTAACGGACACAACAAATCAGAAGACTGAGTTACAAGCAATTCATCTAGCTTTGCAGGATTCGGG
ATTAGAAGTAAACATAGTGACAGACTCACAATATGCATTGGGAATCATTCAAGCACAACCAGATAAGAGT
GAATCAGAGTTAGTCAGTCAAATAATAGAGCAGTTAATAAAAAAGGAAAAAGTCTACCTGGCATGGGTAC
CAGCACACAAAGGAATTGGAGGAAATGAACAAGTAGATAAATTGGTCAGTGCTGGAATCAGGAAAGTACT
ATTTTTAGATGGAATAGATAAGGCCCAAGAAGAACATGAGAAATATCACAGTAATTGGAGAGCAATGGCT
AGTGATTTTAACCTACCACCTGTAGTAGCAAAAGAAATAGTAGCCAGCTGTGATAAATGTCAGCTAAAAG
GGGAAGCCATGCATGGACAAGTAGACTGTAGCCCAGGAATATGGCAGCTAGATTGTACACATTTAGAAGG
AAAAGTTATCTTGGTAGCAGTTCATGTAGCCAGTGGATATATAGAAGCAGAAGTAATTCCAGCAGAGACA
GGGCAAGAAACAGCATACTTCCTCTTAAAATTAGCAGGAAGATGGCCAGTAAAAACAGTACATACAGACA
ATGGCAGCAATTTCACCAGTACTACAGTTAAGGCCGCCTGTTGGTGGGCGGGGATCAAGCAGGAATTTGG
CATTCCCTACAATCCCCAAAGTCAAGGAGTAATAGAATCTATGAATAAAGAATTAAAGAAAATTATAGGA
CAGGTAAGAGATCAGGCTGAACATCTTAAGACAGCAGTACAAATGGCAGTATTCATCCACAATTTTAAAA
GAAAAGGGGGGATTGGGGGGTACAGTGCAGGGGAAAGAATAGTAGACATAATAGCAACAGACATACAAAC
TAAAGAATTACAAAAACAAATTACAAAAATTCAAAATTTTCGGGTTTATTACAGGGACAGCAGAGATCCA
GTTTGGAAAGGACCAGCAAAGCTCCTCTGGAAAGGTGAAGGGGCAGTAGTAATACAAGATAATAGTGACA
TAAAAGTAGTGCCAAGAAGAAAAGCAAAGATCATCAGGGATTATGGAAAACAGATGGCAGGTGATGATTG
TGTGGCAAGTAGACAGGATGAGGATTAACACATGGAATTCTGCAACAACTGCTGTTTATCCATTTCAGAA
TTGGGTGTCGACATAGCAGAATAGGCGTTACTCGACAGAGGAGAGCAAGAAATGGAGCCAGTAGATCCTA
GACTAGAGCCCTGGAAGCATCCAGGAAGTCAGCCTAAAACTGCTTGTACCAATTGCTATTGTAAAAAGTG
TTGCTTTCATTGCCAAGTTTGTTTCATGACAAAAGCCTTAGGCATCTCCTATGGCAGGAAGAAGCGGAGA
CAGCGACGAAGAGCTCATCAGAACAGTCAGACTCATCAAGCTTCTCTATCAAAGCAGTAAGTAGTACATG
TAATGCAACCTATAATAGTAGCAATAGTAGCATTAGTAGTAGCAATAATAATAGCAATAGTTGTGTGGTC
CATAGTAATCATAGAATATAGGAAAATGGCCGCTGATCTTCAGACCTGGAGGAGGAGATATGAGGGACAA
TTGGAGAAGTGAATTATATAAATATAAAGTAGTAAAAATTGAACCATTAGGAGTAGCACCCACCAAGGCA
AAGAGAAGAGTGGTGCAGAGAGAAAAAAGAGCAGTGGGAATAGGAGCTTTGTTCCTTGGGTTCTTGGGAG
CAGCAGGAAGCACTATGGGCGCAGCGTCAATGACGCTGACGGTACAGGCCAGACAATTATTGTCTGGTAT
AGTGCAGCAGCAGAACAATTTGCTGAGGGCTATTGAGGCGCAACAGCATCTGTTGCAACTCACAGTCTGG
GGCATCAAGCAGCTCCAGGCAAGAATCCTGGCTGTGGAAAGATACCTAAAGGATCAACAGCTCCTGGGGA
TTTGGGGTTGCTCTGGAAAACTCATTTGCACCACTGCTGTGCCTTGGAATGCTAGTTGGAGTAATAAATC
TCTGGAACAGATTTGGAATCACACGACCTGGATGGAGTGGGACAGAGAAATTAACAATTACACAAGCTTA
ATACACTCCTTAATTGAAGAATCGCAAAACCAGCAAGAAAAGAATGAACAAGAATTATTGGAATTAGATA
AATGGGCAAGTTTGTGGAATTGGTTTAACATAACAAATTGGCTGTGGTATATAAAATTATTCATAATGAT
AGTAGGAGGCTTGGTAGGTTTAAGAATAGTTTTTGCTGTACTTTCTATAGTGAATAGAGTTAGGCAGGGA
TATTCACCATTATCGTTTCAGACCCACCTCCCAACCCCGAGGGGACCCGACAGGCCCGAAGGAATAGAAG
AAGAAGGTGGAGAGAGAGACAGAGACAGATCCATTCGATTAGTGAACGGATCCTTGGCACTTATCTGGGA
CGATCTGCGGAGCCTGTGCCTCTTCAGCTACCACCGCTTGAGAGACTTACTCTTGATTGTAACGAGGATT
GTGGAACTTCTGGGACGCAGGGGGTGGGAAGCCCTCAAATATTGGTGGAATCTCCTACAATATTGGAGTC
AGGAGCTAAAGAATAGTGCTGTTAGCTTGCTCAATGCCACAGCCATAGCAGTAGCTGAGGGGACAGATAG
GGTTATAGAAGTAGTACAAGGAGCTTGTAGAGCTATTCGCCACATACCTAGAAGAATAAGACAGGGCTTG
GAAAGGATTTTGCTATAAGCTCGAGGCCGCCCCGGTGACCTTCAGACCTTGGCACTGGAGGTGGCCCGGC
AGAAGCGCGGCATCGTGGATCAGTGCTGCACCAGCATCTGCTCTCTCTACCAACTGGAGAACTACTGCAA
CTAGGCCCACCACTACCCTGTCCACCCCTCTGCAATGAATAAAACCTTTGAAAGAGCACTACAAGTTGTG
TGTACATGCGTGCATGTGCATATGTGGTGCGGGGGGAACATGAGTGGGGCTGGCTGGAGTGGCGATGATA
AGCTGTCAAACATGAGAATTAATTCTTGAAGACGAAAGGGCCTCGTGATACGCCTATTTTTATAGGTTAA
TGTCATGATAATAATGGTTTCTTAGTCTAGAATTAATTCCGTGTATTCTATAGTGTCACCTAAATCGTAT
GTGTATGATACATAAGGTTATGTATTAATTGTAGCCGCGTTCTAACGACAATATGTACAAGCCTAATTGT
GTAGCATCTGGCTTACTGAAGCAGACCCTATCATCTCTCTCGTAAACTGCCGTCAGAGTCGGTTTGGTTG
GACGAACCTTCTGAGTTTCTGGTAACGCCGTCCCGCACCCGGAAATGGTCAGCGAACCAATCAGCAGGGT
CATCGCTAGCCAGATCCTCTACGCCGGACGCATCGTGGCCGGCATCACCGGCGCCACAGGTGCGGTTGCT
GGCGCCTATATCGCCGACATCACCGATGGGGAAGATCGGGCTCGCCACTTCGGGCTCATGAGCGCTTGTT
TCGGCGTGGGTATGGTGGCAGGCCCCGTGGCCGGGGGACTGTTGGGCGCCATCTCCTTGCATGCACCATT
CCTTGCGGCGGCGGTGCTCAACGGCCTCAACCTACTACTGGGCTGCTTCCTAATGCAGGAGTCGCATAAG
GGAGAGCGTCGAATGGTGCACTCTCAGTACAATCTGCTCTGATGCCGCATAGTTAAGCCAGCCCCGACAC
CCGCCAACACCCGCTGACGCGCCCTGACGGGCTTGTCTGCTCCCGGCATCCGCTTACAGACAAGCTGTGA
CCGTCTCCGGGAGCTGCATGTGTCAGAGGTTTTCACCGTCATCACCGAAACGCGCGAGACGAAAGGGCCT
CGTGATACGCCTATTTTTATAGGTTAATGTCATGATAATAATGGTTTCTTAGACGTCAGGTGGCACTTTT
CGGGGAAATGTGCGCGGAACCCCTATTTGTTTATTTTTCTAAATACATTCAAATATGTATCCGCTCATGA
GACAATAACCCTGATAAATGCTTCAATAATATTGAAAAAGGAAGAGTATGAGTATTCAACATTTCCGTGT
CGCCCTTATTCCCTTTTTTGCGGCATTTTGCCTTCCTGTTTTTGCTCACCCAGAAACGCTGGTGAAAGTA
AAAGATGCTGAAGATCAGTTGGGTGCACGAGTGGGTTACATCGAACTGGATCTCAACAGCGGTAAGATCC
TTGAGAGTTTTCGCCCCGAAGAACGTTTTCCAATGATGAGCACTTTTAAAGTTCTGCTATGTGGCGCGGT
ATTATCCCGTATTGACGCCGGGCAAGAGCAACTCGGTCGCCGCATACACTATTCTCAGAATGACTTGGTT
GAGTACTCACCAGTCACAGAAAAGCATCTTACGGATGGCATGACAGTAAGAGAATTATGCAGTGCTGCCA
TAACCATGAGTGATAACACTGCGGCCAACTTACTTCTGACAACGATCGGAGGACCGAAGGAGCTAACCGC
TTTTTTGCACAACATGGGGGATCATGTAACTCGCCTTGATCGTTGGGAACCGGAGCTGAATGAAGCCATA
CCAAACGACGAGCGTGACACCACGATGCCTGTAGCAATGGCAACAACGTTGCGCAAACTATTAACTGGCG
AACTACTTACTCTAGCTTCCCGGCAACAATTAATAGACTGGATGGAGGCGGATAAAGTTGCAGGACCACT
TCTGCGCTCGGCCCTTCCGGCTGGCTGGTTTATTGCTGATAAATCTGGAGCCGGTGAGCGTGGGTCTCGC
GGTATCATTGCAGCACTGGGGCCAGATGGTAAGCCCTCCCGTATCGTAGTTATCTACACGACGGGGAGTC
AGGCAACTATGGATGAACGAAATAGACAGATCGCTGAGATAGGTGCCTCACTGATTAAGCATTGGTAACT
GTCAGACCAAGTTTACTCATATATACTTTAGATTGATTTAAAACTTCATTTTTAATTTAAAAGGATCTAG
GTGAAGATCCTTTTTGATAATCTCATGACCAAAATCCCTTAACGTGAGTTTTCGTTCCACTGAGCGTCAG
ACCCCGTAGAAAAGATCAAAGGATCTTCTTGAGATCCTTTTTTTCTGCGCGTAATCTGCTGCTTGCAAAC
AAAAAAACCACCGCTACCAGCGGTGGTTTGTTTGCCGGATCAAGAGCTACCAACTCTTTTTCCGAAGGTA
ACTGGCTTCAGCAGAGCGCAGATACCAAATACTGTTCTTCTAGTGTAGCCGTAGTTAGGCCACCACTTCA
AGAACTCTGTAGCACCGCCTACATACCTCGCTCTGCTAATCCTGTTACCAGTGGCTGCTGCCAGTGGCGA
TAAGTCGTGTCTTACCGGGTTGGACTCAAGACGATAGTTACCGGATAAGGCGCAGCGGTCGGGCTGAACG
GGGGGTTCGTGCACACAGCCCAGCTTGGAGCGAACGACCTACACCGAACTGAGATACCTACAGCGTGAGC
TATGAGAAAGCGCCACGCTTCCCGAAGGGAGAAAGGCGGACAGGTATCCGGTAAGCGGCAGGGTCGGAAC
AGGAGAGCGCACGAGGGAGCTTCCAGGGGGAAACGCCTGGTATCTTTATAGTCCTGTCGGGTTTCGCCAC
CTCTGACTTGAGCGTCGATTTTTGTGATGCTCGTCAGGGGGGCGGAGCCTATGGAAAAACGCCAGCAACG
CGGCCTTTTTACGGTTCCTGGCCTTTTGCTGGCCTTTTGCTCACATGTTCTTTCCTGCGTTATCCCCTGA
TTCTGTGGATAACCGTATTACCGCCTTTGAGTGAGCTGATACCGCTCGCCGCAGCCGAACG
